Addgene plasmid #233572: AiP14944 - pAAV-AiE0641m-minBG-iCre(297T)-WPRE3-BGHpA
Purpose: AiE0641m is an enhancer sequence, designed to drive AAV-mediated transgene expression in specific populations of brain cells
Depositing lab: Jonathan Ting. Depositing organization: Allen Institute. Publication: A suite of enhancer AAVs and transgenic mouse lines for genetic access to cortical cell types. Ben-Simon Y, Hooper M, Narayan S, Daigle TL, Dwivedi D, Way SW, Oster A, Stafford DA, Mich JK, Taormina MJ, Martinez RA, Opitz-Araya X, Roth JR, Alexander JR, Allen S, Amster A, Arbuckle J, Ayala A, Baker PM, Bakken TE, Barcelli T, Barta S, Bendrick J, Bertagnolli D, Bielstein C, Bishwakarma P, Bowlus J, Boyer G, Brouner K, Casian B, Casper T, Chakka AB, Chakrabarty R, Chance RK, Chavan S, Clark M, Colbert K, Collman F, Daniel S, Departee M, DiValentin P, Donadio N, Dotson N, Egdorf T, Fliss T, Gabitto M, Garcia J, Gary A, Gasperini M, Gloe J, Goldy J, Gore BB, Graybuck L, Greisman N, Haeseleer F, Halterman C, Haradon Z, Hastings SD, Helback O, Ho W, Hockemeyer D, Huang C, Huff S, Hunker A, Johansen N, Jones D, Juneau Z, Kalmbach B, Kannan M, Khem S, Kussick E, Kutsal R, Larsen R, Lee C, Lee AY, Leibly M, Lenz GH, Li S, Liang E, Lusk N, Madigan Z, Malloy J, Malone J, McCue R, Melchor J, Mollenkopf T, Moosman S, Morin E, Newman D, Ng L, Ngo K, Omstead V, Otto S, Oyama A, Pena N, Pham T, Phillips E, Pom CA, Potekhina L, Ransford S, Ray PL, Rette D, Reynoldson C, Rimorin C, Rocha D, Ruiz A, Sanchez REA, Sawyer L, Sedeno-Cortes A, Sevigny JP, Shapovalova N, Shepard N, Shulga L, Sigler AR, Siverts L, Soliman S, Somasundaram S, Staats B, Stewart K, Szelenyi E, Tieu M, Trader C, Tran A, van Velthoven CTJ, Walker M, Wang Y, Weed N, Wirthlin M, Wood T, Wynalda B, Yao Z, Zhou T, Ariza J, Dee N, Reding M, Ronellenfitch K, Mufti S, Sunkin SM, Smith KA, Esposito L, Waters J, Thyagarajan B, Yao S, Lein ES, Zeng H, Levi BP, Ngai J, Ting JT, Tasic B. Cell. 2025 May 16:S0092-8674(25)00513-6. doi: 10.1016/j.cell.2025.05.002. PubMed 40403729.
Backbone
  Vector backbone: rAAV
  Vector type: AAV
Growth in bacteria
  Bacterial resistance: Ampicillin, 100 μg/mL
  Growth temperature: 30°C
  Growth strain: NEB Stable
  Copy number: Unknown
Gene/Insert
  Gene/Insert name: iCre(R297T)
Terms and licenses: Academic/Nonprofit Terms; Industry Terms: Not Available to Industry
How to cite: AiP14944 - pAAV-AiE0641m-minBG-iCre(297T)-WPRE3-BGHpA was a gift from Jonathan Ting (Addgene plasmid # 233572 ; http://n2t.net/addgene:233572 ; RRID:Addgene_233572)
