[The description below was written by a language model from this plasmid's Addgene catalogue record and pLannotate feature annotations shown in this document.]
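Description:
AiP14944 - pAAV-AiE0641m-minBG-iCre(297T)-WPRE3-BGHpA is a 5,167 nt recombinant AAV transfer plasmid designed to deliver an enhancer-driven Cre recombinase to defined populations of brain cells. The expression cassette is flanked by AAV2 inverted terminal repeats, the cis elements required for replication and packaging of the genome into AAV capsids. One ITR is annotated in full, while the other is detected only as short fragments in the sequencing result. The bacterial backbone carries a high-copy ColE1/pUC-type origin, an f1 phage origin, and the β-lactamase gene with its own promoter for ampicillin selection. Small remnants of the pBR322 bom and rop regions are also present.

According to the construct name, the cassette begins with AiE0641m, an enhancer sequence intended to confer cell-type specificity, placed upstream of a minimal beta-globin promoter (minBG). Neither element is called out in the feature table, but they presumably occupy the unannotated region between the left ITR and the Cre coding sequence. A minimal promoter has little activity on its own, so expression depends largely on the enhancer. The payload is iCre, a codon-improved Cre recombinase, carrying an R297T substitution. The record does not state the reason for this mutation. Downstream are WPRE3, a shortened woodchuck hepatitis virus posttranscriptional regulatory element (annotated as two WPRE fragments) that boosts transcript expression while conserving packaging space, and the bovine growth hormone polyadenylation signal.

The plasmid belongs to a collection of enhancer AAVs developed for genetic access to cortical cell types. The record does not specify which cell population AiE0641m targets. Virus made from it would typically be used to drive recombination of loxP-flanked or Cre-dependent alleles and reporters in the labelled cells.
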