Features (pLannotate 1.2.2; 14 found; start..end, strand, type, name):
     12..39      +  repeat_region  AAV2 ITR (fragment): inverted terminal repeat of adeno-associated virus serotype 2 inverted
     68..95      +  repeat_region  AAV2 ITR (fragment): inverted terminal repeat of adeno-associated virus serotype 2 inverted
    882..1907    +  CDS            cre: RECR_BPP1 - Experimental evidence at protein level: Swiss-Prot protein existence level 1. Catalyzes site-specific recombination between two 34-base- pair LOXP sites. Its role is to maintain the phage genome as a monomeric unit-copy plasmid in the lysogenic state. From Escherichia phage P1 (Bacteriophage P1).
   1941..2098    +  misc_feature   WPRE (fragment): woodchuck hepatitis virus posttranscriptional regulatory element
   2104..2184    +  misc_feature   WPRE (fragment): woodchuck hepatitis virus posttranscriptional regulatory element
   2201..2312    +  polyA_signal   bGH poly(A) signal: bovine growth hormone polyadenylation signal
   2430..2570    +  repeat_region  AAV2 ITR: inverted terminal repeat of adeno-associated virus serotype 2 inverted
   2575..2626    -  misc_feature   bom (fragment): basis of mobility region from pBR322
   2645..3100    +  rep_origin     f1 ori (sequence partly withheld): f1 bacteriophage origin of replication; arrow indicates direction of (+) strand synthesis
   3101..3150    -  misc_feature   bom (fragment): basis of mobility region from pBR322
   3252..3287    -  CDS            rop (fragment): Rop protein, which maintains plasmids at low copy number; rop
   3382..3486    +  promoter       AmpR promoter: bla
   3487..4347    +  CDS            AmpR: β-lactamase; bla; confers resistance to ampicillin, carbenicillin, and related antibiotics
   4518..5106    +  rep_origin     ori: high-copy-number ColE1/pMB1/pBR322/pUC origin of replication
>Addgene plasmid #233572 | AiP14944 - pAAV-AiE0641m-minBG-iCre(297T)-WPRE3-BGHpA | addgene full sequence | sequence record 469519 | Addgene NGS Result
CCTGCAGGCAGCTGCGCGCTCGCTCGCTCACTGAGGCCGCCCGGGCGTCGGGCGACCTTTGGTCGCCCGG
CCTCAGTGAGCGAGCGAGCGCGCAGAGAGGGAGTGGCCAACTCCATCACTAGGGGTTCCTGCGGCCGCAC
GCGTAAGCATGAATGGCCTCTCAGGATGGAAGGGGGGCGGGGAGAGAAGAAAGCCGGTCAGAGGCAGCAG
TTGCTTTTAAGAATATGTAAGATTTCTAGTTTCTGAGGTGCTGTGTTATAGCAGCTTTAAGCAAGACCTA
ACAATTTGTTAAATACTTCATCTCCAAACAGTGGTGGGTACTACAGTTTCATGAGCAGCAGATAATAGAT
TCTGTTTATTCGCCAACAATACCGACACTGTTTCGCCCCGGACTGCAAGTGGCTGAGCCATCTGGCTCCT
ATCTCCACAGTAAAACATTGTCCGTGACACAAAAAATGACTACATCCCCAGGACAAACTAGTGTGACCTC
TAAATAAAGCCTTCCTCTGAAGCTATGATATCACACTGCACAGGGGACACCAGCACAATTGAATCTGGTC
ACCAAAAGCCCAAGTGAGATAGGACTATGTAAATGGGATTTTATAGGAGACGTTTTGTCCTCTGTGCAAA
CCATCGAGATCCGTCCACAGCACTGAAACATCTTTTTCATTCACCCTGAGGACAACAGTGTGCTTCTTTC
TGGGGGGTTGGCAGTCCTCTTTCTCCGGCCCCAGGCCGAGGAAGCACACATCCGTGTCCCAGAGGTGGAG
CTCGGGCTGGGCATAAAAGTCAGGGCAGAGCCATCTATTGCTTACATTTGCTTCTGGGATCCAGATCTTT
CGAAGCTAGCCACCATGGTGCCCAAGAAGAAGAGGAAAGTCTCCAACCTGCTGACTGTGCACCAAAACCT
GCCTGCCCTCCCTGTGGATGCCACCTCTGATGAAGTCAGGAAGAACCTGATGGACATGTTCAGGGACAGG
CAGGCCTTCTCTGAACACACCTGGAAGATGCTCCTGTCTGTGTGCAGATCCTGGGCTGCCTGGTGCAAGC
TGAACAACAGGAAATGGTTCCCTGCTGAACCTGAGGATGTGAGGGACTACCTCCTGTACCTGCAAGCCAG
AGGCCTGGCTGTGAAGACCATCCAACAGCACCTGGGCCAGCTCAACATGCTGCACAGGAGATCTGGCCTG
CCTCGCCCTTCTGACTCCAATGCTGTGTCCCTGGTGATGAGGAGAATCAGAAAGGAGAATGTGGATGCTG
GGGAGAGAGCCAAGCAGGCCCTGGCCTTTGAACGCACTGACTTTGACCAAGTCAGATCCCTGATGGAGAA
CTCTGACAGATGCCAGGACATCAGGAACCTGGCCTTCCTGGGCATTGCCTACAACACCCTGCTGCGCATT
GCCGAAATTGCCAGAATCAGAGTGAAGGACATCTCCCGCACCGATGGTGGGAGAATGCTGATCCACATTG
GCAGGACCAAGACCCTGGTGTCCACAGCTGGTGTGGAGAAGGCCCTGTCCCTGGGGGTTACCAAGCTGGT
GGAGAGATGGATCTCTGTGTCTGGTGTGGCTGATGACCCCAACAACTACCTGTTCTGCCGGGTCAGAAAG
AATGGTGTGGCTGCCCCTTCTGCCACCTCCCAACTGTCCACCCGGGCCCTGGAAGGGATCTTTGAGGCCA
CCCACCGCCTGATCTATGGTGCCAAGGATGACTCTGGGCAGAGATACCTGGCCTGGTCTGGCCACTCTGC
CAGAGTGGGTGCTGCCACCGACATGGCCAGGGCTGGTGTGTCCATCCCTGAAATCATGCAGGCTGGTGGC
TGGACCAATGTGAACATTGTGATGAACTACATCAGAAACCTGGACTCTGAGACTGGGGCCATGGTGAGGC
TGCTCGAAGATGGGGACTGAGGCGCGCCGCGGCCGCGAATTCGATATCATAATCAACCTCTGGATTACAA
AATTTGTGAAAGATTGACTGGTATTCTTAACTATGTTGCTCCTTTTACGCTATGTGGATACGCTGCTTTA
ATGCCTTTGTATCATGCTATTGCTTCCCGTATGGCTTTCATTTTCTCCTCCTTGTATAAATCCTGGTTAG
TTCTTGCCACGGCGGAACTCATCGCCGCCTGCCTTGCCCGCTGCTGGACAGGGGCTCGGCTGTTGGGCAC
TGACAATTCCGTGGCTCGAGAGATCTTCGACTGTGCCTTCTAGTTGCCAGCCATCTGTTGTTTGCCCCTC
CCCCGTGCCTTCCTTGACCCTGGAAGGTGCCACTCCCACTGTCCTTTCCTAATAAAATGAGGAAATTGCA
TCGCATTGTCTGAGTAGGTGTCATTCTATTCTGGGGGGTGGGGTGGGGCAGGACAGCAAGGGGGAGGATT
GGGAAGACAATAGCAGGCATGAGATCTCACGTGCGGACCGAGCGGCCGCAGGAACCCCTAGTGATGGAGT
TGGCCACTCCCTCTCTGCGCGCTCGCTCGCTCACTGAGGCCGGGCGACCAAAGGTCGCCCGACGCCCGGG
CTTTGCCCGGGCGGCCTCAGTGAGCGAGCGAGCGCGCAGCTGCCTGCAGGGGCGCCTGATGCGGTATTTT
CTCCTTACGCATCTGTGCGGTATTTCACACCGCATA
[95 nt withheld, positions 2627-2721]
T
[46 nt withheld, positions 2723-2768]
C
[141 nt withheld, positions 2770-2910]
CCTTTGACGTTGGAGTCCACGTTCTTT
[37 nt withheld, positions 2938-2974]
ACTCTATCTCGGGCTATTCTTTTGATTTATAAGGGATTTTGCCGATTTCGGTCTATTGGTTAAAAAATGA
GCTGATTTAACAAAAATTTAACGCGAATTTTAACAAAATATTAACGTTTACAATTTTATGGTGCACTCTC
AGTACAATCTGCTCTGATGCCGCATAGTTAAGCCAGCCCCGACACCCGCCAACACCCGCTGACGCGCCCT
GACGGGCTTGTCTGCTCCCGGCATCCGCTTACAGACAAGCTGTGACCGTCTCCGGGAGCTGCATGTGTCA
GAGGTTTTCACCGTCATCACCGAAACGCGCGAGACGAAAGGGCCTCGTGATACGCCTATTTTTATAGGTT
AATGTCATGATAATAATGGTTTCTTAGACGTCAGGTGGCACTTTTCGGGGAAATGTGCGCGGAACCCCTA
TTTGTTTATTTTTCTAAATACATTCAAATATGTATCCGCTCATGAGACAATAACCCTGATAAATGCTTCA
ATAATATTGAAAAAGGAAGAGTATGAGTATTCAACATTTCCGTGTCGCCCTTATTCCCTTTTTTGCGGCA
TTTTGCCTTCCTGTTTTTGCTCACCCAGAAACGCTGGTGAAAGTAAAAGATGCTGAAGATCAGTTGGGTG
CACGAGTGGGTTACATCGAACTGGATCTCAACAGCGGTAAGATCCTTGAGAGTTTTCGCCCCGAAGAACG
TTTTCCAATGATGAGCACTTTTAAAGTTCTGCTATGTGGCGCGGTATTATCCCGTATTGACGCCGGGCAA
GAGCAACTCGGTCGCCGCATACACTATTCTCAGAATGACTTGGTTGAGTACTCACCAGTCACAGAAAAGC
ATCTTACGGATGGCATGACAGTAAGAGAATTATGCAGTGCTGCCATAACCATGAGTGATAACACTGCGGC
CAACTTACTTCTGACAACGATCGGAGGACCGAAGGAGCTAACCGCTTTTTTGCACAACATGGGGGATCAT
GTAACTCGCCTTGATCGTTGGGAACCGGAGCTGAATGAAGCCATACCAAACGACGAGCGTGACACCACGA
TGCCTGTAGCAATGGCAACAACGTTGCGCAAACTATTAACTGGCGAACTACTTACTCTAGCTTCCCGGCA
ACAATTAATAGACTGGATGGAGGCGGATAAAGTTGCAGGACCACTTCTGCGCTCGGCCCTTCCGGCTGGC
TGGTTTATTGCTGATAAATCTGGAGCCGGTGAGCGTGGGTCTCGCGGTATCATTGCAGCACTGGGGCCAG
ATGGTAAGCCCTCCCGTATCGTAGTTATCTACACGACGGGGAGTCAGGCAACTATGGATGAACGAAATAG
ACAGATCGCTGAGATAGGTGCCTCACTGATTAAGCATTGGTAACTGTCAGACCAAGTTTACTCATATATA
CTTTAGATTGATTTAAAACTTCATTTTTAATTTAAAAGGATCTAGGTGAAGATCCTTTTTGATAATCTCA
TGACCAAAATCCCTTAACGTGAGTTTTCGTTCCACTGAGCGTCAGACCCCGTAGAAAAGATCAAAGGATC
TTCTTGAGATCCTTTTTTTCTGCGCGTAATCTGCTGCTTGCAAACAAAAAAACCACCGCTACCAGCGGTG
GTTTGTTTGCCGGATCAAGAGCTACCAACTCTTTTTCCGAAGGTAACTGGCTTCAGCAGAGCGCAGATAC
CAAATACTGTTCTTCTAGTGTAGCCGTAGTTAGGCCACCACTTCAAGAACTCTGTAGCACCGCCTACATA
CCTCGCTCTGCTAATCCTGTTACCAGTGGCTGCTGCCAGTGGCGATAAGTCGTGTCTTACCGGGTTGGAC
TCAAGACGATAGTTACCGGATAAGGCGCAGCGGTCGGGCTGAACGGGGGGTTCGTGCACACAGCCCAGCT
TGGAGCGAACGACCTACACCGAACTGAGATACCTACAGCGTGAGCTATGAGAAAGCGCCACGCTTCCCGA
AGGGAGAAAGGCGGACAGGTATCCGGTAAGCGGCAGGGTCGGAACAGGAGAGCGCACGAGGGAGCTTCCA
GGGGGAAACGCCTGGTATCTTTATAGTCCTGTCGGGTTTCGCCACCTCTGACTTGAGCGTCGATTTTTGT
GATGCTCGTCAGGGGGGCGGAGCCTATGGAAAAACGCCAGCAACGCGGCCTTTTTACGGTTCCTGGCCTT
TTGCTGGCCTTTTGCTCACATGT
